Addgene plasmid #185541: CamKII-LGI1-Y433A-pHluorin
Purpose: Expresses mutant Y433A LGI1-pHluorin under the CamKII promoter
Depositing lab: Jaime de Juan-Sanz. Depositing organization: Institut du Cerveau et de la Moelle Epiniere, Hôpital Pitié Salpêtrière. Publication: Activity-driven synaptic translocation of LGI1 controls excitatory neurotransmission. Cuhadar U, Calzado-Reyes L, Pascual-Caro C, Aberra AS, Ritzau-Jost A, Aggarwal A, Ibata K, Podgorski K, Yuzaki M, Geis C, Hallerman S, Hoppa MB, de Juan-Sanz J. Cell Rep. 2024 May 28;43(5):114186. doi: 10.1016/j.celrep.2024.114186. Epub 2024 May 2. PubMed 38700985.
Backbone
  Vector backbone: CamKII
  Total vector size (bp): 11669
  Vector type: Mammalian Expression, Lentiviral
Growth in bacteria
  Bacterial resistance: Ampicillin, 100 μg/mL
  Growth temperature: 37°C
  Growth strain: NEB Stable
  Copy number: High Copy
Gene/Insert
  Gene/Insert name: LGI1 (alt name: Leucine-rich glioma-inactivated protein 1)
  Species: R. norvegicus (rat)
  Mutation: changed tyrosine 433 for alanine
  Entrez Gene: Lgi1
  Promoter: CamKII
  Tag / fusion protein: pHluorin (C terminal on insert)
  Cloning method: Unknown
  Sequencing primers: 5′ agtattgtgtatataaggc
Terms and licenses: Academic/Nonprofit Terms; Industry Terms: Not Available to Industry
Depositor comments: Please visit https://www.biorxiv.org/content/10.1101/2022.07.03.498586v2 for bioRxiv preprint.
How to cite: CamKII-LGI1-Y433A-pHluorin was a gift from Jaime de Juan-Sanz (Addgene plasmid # 185541 ; http://n2t.net/addgene:185541 ; RRID:Addgene_185541)
