[The description below was written by a language model from this plasmid's Addgene catalogue record and pLannotate feature annotations shown in this document.]
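Description:
CamKII-LGI1-Y433A-pHluorin is an HIV-1-based lentiviral transfer plasmid, also usable for direct mammalian expression, of about 11.7 kb. It is maintained in E. coli through a high-copy ColE1/pUC-type origin with ampicillin resistance (AmpR), and it also carries an f1 origin. Outside the viral region sits an SV40/EM7-driven BleoR cassette with an SV40 poly(A) signal, which could in principle provide Zeocin selection, although the record lists only ampicillin. The viral genome is laid out in the third-generation style. A CMV enhancer/promoter is joined to a truncated 5' LTR to drive genomic RNA in packaging cells. This is followed by the Ψ packaging signal with a gag fragment, the RRE for Rev-dependent nuclear export, and the cPPT/CTS. A second truncated LTR and a bGH poly(A) signal lie downstream.

The internal cassette uses the mouse CaMKIIα promoter, commonly chosen to favour expression in excitatory neurons, to express rat LGI1 (leucine-rich glioma-inactivated protein 1) with tyrosine 433 changed to alanine. LGI1 is fused at its C terminus to pHluorin, which the annotation identifies as the ecliptic variant. A WPRE follows to enhance transcript stability and expression. LGI1 is a secreted ligand of ADAM22 that modulates AMPA-receptor-mediated transmission and Kv1 channel behaviour. pHluorin is a pH-sensitive GFP that is quenched in acidic secretory compartments and brightens on exposure to the neutral extracellular medium, so the fusion allows live imaging of LGI1 surface exposure. The associated study concerns activity-driven synaptic translocation of LGI1, and this mutant presumably serves for comparison with the wild-type reporter. The record does not state the functional consequence of Y433A.
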