Features (pLannotate 1.2.2; 32 found; start..end, strand, type, name):
      1..589     -  rep_origin     ori: high-copy-number ColE1/pMB1/pBR322/pUC origin of replication
    760..1620    -  CDS            AmpR: β-lactamase; bla; confers resistance to ampicillin, carbenicillin, and related antibiotics
   1621..1725    -  promoter       AmpR promoter: bla
   1784..1836    -  misc_feature   bom (fragment): basis of mobility region from pBR322
   1991..2370    +  enhancer       CMV enhancer: human cytomegalovirus immediate early enhancer
   2371..2570    +  promoter       CMV promoter: human cytomegalovirus (CMV) immediate early promoter
   2588..2768    +  LTR            5' LTR (truncated): truncated 5' long terminal repeat (LTR) from HIV-1
   2815..2940    +  misc_feature   HIV-1 Ψ: packaging signal of human immunodeficiency virus type 1
   2924..3287    +  CDS            HIV-1 gag (fragment): gag protein from human immunodeficiency virus 1; gag
   3433..3666    +  misc_feature   RRE: The Rev response element (RRE) of HIV-1 allows for Rev-dependent mRNA export from the nucleus to the cytoplasm.
   4043..4143    +  CDS            Rev (fragment): human immunodeficiency virus 1 (HIV-1) Rev protein; rev; enhances nuclear export of unspliced and incompletely spliced viral mRNAs
   4193..4310    +  misc_feature   cPPT/CTS: central polypurine tract and central termination sequence of HIV-1
   4355..5643    +  promoter       CaMKII promoter: promoter for the mouse calcium/calmodulin-dependent kinase II α subunit
   5653..7323    +  CDS            Lgi1: LGI1_RAT - Experimental evidence at protein level: Swiss-Prot protein existence level 1. Plays a role in suppressing the production of MMP1/3 through the phosphatidylinositol 3-kinase/ERK pathway (By similarity). Regulates voltage-gated potassium channels assembled from KCNA1, KCNA4 and KCNAB1. It slows down channel inactivation by precluding channel closure mediated by the KCNAB1 subunit. Ligand for ADAM22 that positively regulates synaptic transmission mediated by AMPA-type glutamate receptors. From Rattus norvegicus (Rat).
   7363..8073    +  CDS            pHluorin, ecliptic: pHluorin, ecliptic is a multistate long stokes shift fluorescent protein published in 1998, derived from Aequorea victoria.
   8077..8101    +  misc_feature   MCS (fragment): pBluescript multiple cloning site
   8101..8689    +  misc_feature   WPRE: woodchuck hepatitis virus posttranscriptional regulatory element
   8626..9207    +  CDS            nef (fragment): NEF_HV1H2 - Experimental evidence at protein level: Swiss-Prot protein existence level 1. Extracellular Nef protein targets CD4(+) T-lymphocytes for apoptosis by interacting with CXCR4 surface receptors. From Human immunodeficiency virus type 1 group M subtype B (isolate HXB2) (HIV-1).
   9214..9394    +  LTR            5' LTR (truncated): truncated 5' long terminal repeat (LTR) from HIV-1
   9426..9650    +  polyA_signal   bGH poly(A) signal: bovine growth hormone polyadenylation signal
   9654..9675    +  promoter       SV40 promoter (fragment): SV40 enhancer and early promoter
   9696..10124   +  rep_origin     f1 ori (sequence partly withheld): f1 bacteriophage origin of replication; arrow indicates direction of (+) strand synthesis
  10138..10467   +  promoter       SV40 promoter: SV40 enhancer and early promoter
  10515..10562   +  promoter       EM7 promoter: synthetic bacterial promoter&nbsp
  10581..10955   +  CDS            BleoR: antibiotic-binding protein; Sh ble from Streptoalloteichus hindustanus; confers resistance to bleomycin, phleomycin, and Zeocin™
  10965..11090   +  CDS            ble (fragment): BLE_KLEPN - Experimental evidence at protein level: Swiss-Prot protein existence level 1. Binding protein with a strong affinity to the bleomycin family of antibiotics. Binds to CL990; an antimitotic-antibiotic compound. From Klebsiella pneumoniae.
  11085..11206   +  polyA_signal   SV40 poly(A) signal: SV40 polyadenylation signal
  11277..11299   -  protein_bind   lac operator (fragment): The lac repressor binds to the lac operator to inhibit transcription in E. coli. This inhibition can be relieved by adding lactose or isopropyl-β-D-thiogalactopyranoside (IPTG). lac repressor encoded by lacI
  11303..11333   -  promoter       lac promoter: promoter for the E. coli lac operon
  11348..11369   -  protein_bind   CAP binding site: CAP binding activates transcription in the presence of cAMP. E. coli catabolite activator protein
  11382..11474   -  CDS            lacI (fragment): lac repressor; lacI; The lac repressor binds to the lac operator to inhibit transcription in E. coli. This inhibition can be relieved by adding lactose or isopropyl-β-D-thiogalactopyranoside (IPTG).
  11476..11609   -  rep_origin     RSF ori (fragment): Plasmids containing the RSF 1030 origin of replication can be propagated in E. coli cells that contain additional plasmids with compatible origins.
>Addgene plasmid #185541 | CamKII-LGI1-Y433A-pHluorin | addgene full sequence | sequence record 369449 | Addgene NGS Result
TTTCCATAGGCTCCGCCCCCCTGACGAGCATCACAAAAATCGACGCTCAAGTCAGAGGTGGCGAAACCCG
ACAGGACTATAAAGATACCAGGCGTTTCCCCCTGGAAGCTCCCTCGTGCGCTCTCCTGTTCCGACCCTGC
CGCTTACCGGATACCTGTCCGCCTTTCTCCCTTCGGGAAGCGTGGCGCTTTCTCATAGCTCACGCTGTAG
GTATCTCAGTTCGGTGTAGGTCGTTCGCTCCAAGCTGGGCTGTGTGCACGAACCCCCCGTTCAGCCCGAC
CGCTGCGCCTTATCCGGTAACTATCGTCTTGAGTCCAACCCGGTAAGACACGACTTATCGCCACTGGCAG
CAGCCACTGGTAACAGGATTAGCAGAGCGAGGTATGTAGGCGGTGCTACAGAGTTCTTGAAGTGGTGGCC
TAACTACGGCTACACTAGAAGAACAGTATTTGGTATCTGCGCTCTGCTGAAGCCAGTTACCTTCGGAAAA
AGAGTTGGTAGCTCTTGATCCGGCAAACAAACCACCGCTGGTAGCGGTGGTTTTTTTGTTTGCAAGCAGC
AGATTACGCGCAGAAAAAAAGGATCTCAAGAAGATCCTTTGATCTTTTCTACGGGGTCTGACGCTCAGTG
GAACGAAAACTCACGTTAAGGGATTTTGGTCATGAGATTATCAAAAAGGATCTTCACCTAGATCCTTTTA
AATTAAAAATGAAGTTTTAAATCAATCTAAAGTATATATGAGTAAACTTGGTCTGACAGTTACCAATGCT
TAATCAGTGAGGCACCTATCTCAGCGATCTGTCTATTTCGTTCATCCATAGTTGCCTGACTCCCCGTCGT
GTAGATAACTACGATACGGGAGGGCTTACCATCTGGCCCCAGTGCTGCAATGATACCGCGAGACCCACGC
TCACCGGCTCCAGATTTATCAGCAATAAACCAGCCAGCCGGAAGGGCCGAGCGCAGAAGTGGTCCTGCAA
CTTTATCCGCCTCCATCCAGTCTATTAATTGTTGCCGGGAAGCTAGAGTAAGTAGTTCGCCAGTTAATAG
TTTGCGCAACGTTGTTGCCATTGCTACAGGCATCGTGGTGTCACGCTCGTCGTTTGGTATGGCTTCATTC
AGCTCCGGTTCCCAACGATCAAGGCGAGTTACATGATCCCCCATGTTGTGCAAAAAAGCGGTTAGCTCCT
TCGGTCCTCCGATCGTTGTCAGAAGTAAGTTGGCCGCAGTGTTATCACTCATGGTTATGGCAGCACTGCA
TAATTCTCTTACTGTCATGCCATCCGTAAGATGCTTTTCTGTGACTGGTGAGTACTCAACCAAGTCATTC
TGAGAATAGTGTATGCGGCGACCGAGTTGCTCTTGCCCGGCGTCAATACGGGATAATACCGCGCCACATA
GCAGAACTTTAAAAGTGCTCATCATTGGAAAACGTTCTTCGGGGCGAAAACTCTCAAGGATCTTACCGCT
GTTGAGATCCAGTTCGATGTAACCCACTCGTGCACCCAACTGATCTTCAGCATCTTTTACTTTCACCAGC
GTTTCTGGGTGAGCAAAAACAGGAAGGCAAAATGCCGCAAAAAAGGGAATAAGGGCGACACGGAAATGTT
GAATACTCATACTCTTCCTTTTTCAATATTATTGAAGCATTTATCAGGGTTATTGTCTCATGAGCGGATA
CATATTTGAATGTATTTAGAAAAATAAACAAATAGGGGTTCCGCGCACATTTCCCCGAAAAGTGCCACCT
GACGTCGACGGATCGGGAGATCTCCCGATCCCCTATGGTGCACTCTCAGTACAATCTGCTCTGATGCCGC
ATAGTTAAGCCAGTATCTGCTCCCTGCTTGTGTGTTGGAGGTCGCTGAGTAGTGCGCGAGCAAAATTTAA
GCTACAACAAGGCAAGGCTTGACCGACAATTGCATGGAGAATCTGCTTAGGGTTAGGCGTTTTGCGCTGC
TTCGCGATGTACGGGCCAGATATACGCGTTGACATTGATTATTGACTAGTTATTAATAGTAATCAATTAC
GGGGTCATTAGTTCATAGCCCATATATGGAGTTCCGCGTTACATAACTTACGGTAAATGGCCCGCCTGGC
TGACCGCCCAACGACCCCCGCCCATTGACGTCAATAATGACGTATGTTCCCATAGTAACGCCAATAGGGA
CTTTCCATTGACGTCAATGGGTGGAGTATTTACGGTAAACTGCCCACTTGGCAGTACATCAAGTGTATCA
TATGCCAAGTACGCCCCCTATTGACGTCAATGACGGTAAATGGCCCGCCTGGCATTATGCCCAGTACATG
ACCTTATGGGACTTTCCTACTTGGCAGTACATCTACGTATTAGTCATCGCTATTACCATGGTGATGCGGT
TTTGGCAGTACATCAATGGGCGTGGATAGCGGTTTGACTCACGGGGATTTCCAAGTCTCCACCCCATTGA
CGTCAATGGGAGTTTGTTTTGGCACCAAAATCAACGGGACTTTCCAAAATGTCGTAACAACTCCGCCCCA
TTGACGCAAATGGGCGGTAGGCGTGTACGGTGGGAGGTCTATATAAGCAGCGCGTTTTGCCTGTACTGGG
TCTCTCTGGTTAGACCAGATCTGAGCCTGGGAGCTCTCTGGCTAACTAGGGAACCCACTGCTTAAGCCTC
AATAAAGCTTGCCTTGAGTGCTTCAAGTAGTGTGTGCCCGTCTGTTGTGTGACTCTGGTAACTAGAGATC
CCTCAGACCCTTTTAGTCAGTGTGGAAAATCTCTAGCAGTGGCGCCCGAACAGGGACTTGAAAGCGAAAG
GGAAACCAGAGGAGCTCTCTCGACGCAGGACTCGGCTTGCTGAAGCGCGCACGGCAAGAGGCGAGGGGCG
GCGACTGGTGAGTACGCCAAAAATTTTGACTAGCGGAGGCTAGAAGGAGAGAGATGGGTGCGAGAGCGTC
AGTATTAAGCGGGGGAGAATTAGATCGCGATGGGAAAAAATTCGGTTAAGGCCAGGGGGAAAGAAAAAAT
ATAAATTAAAACATATAGTATGGGCAAGCAGGGAGCTAGAACGATTCGCAGTTAATCCTGGCCTGTTAGA
AACATCAGAAGGCTGTAGACAAATACTGGGACAGCTACAACCATCCCTTCAGACAGGATCAGAAGAACTT
AGATCATTATATAATACAGTAGCAACCCTCTATTGTGTGCATCAAAGGATAGAGATAAAAGACACCAAGG
AAGCTTTAGACAAGATAGAGGAAGAGCAAAACAAAAGTAAGACCACCGCACAGCAAGCGGCCGCTGATCT
TCAGACCTGGAGGAGGAGATATGAGGGACAATTGGAGAAGTGAATTATATAAATATAAAGTAGTAAAAAT
TGAACCATTAGGAGTAGCACCCACCAAGGCAAAGAGAAGAGTGGTGCAGAGAGAAAAAAGAGCAGTGGGA
ATAGGAGCTTTGTTCCTTGGGTTCTTGGGAGCAGCAGGAAGCACTATGGGCGCAGCGTCAATGACGCTGA
CGGTACAGGCCAGACAATTATTGTCTGGTATAGTGCAGCAGCAGAACAATTTGCTGAGGGCTATTGAGGC
GCAACAGCATCTGTTGCAACTCACAGTCTGGGGCATCAAGCAGCTCCAGGCAAGAATCCTGGCTGTGGAA
AGATACCTAAAGGATCAACAGCTCCTGGGGATTTGGGGTTGCTCTGGAAAACTCATTTGCACCACTGCTG
TGCCTTGGAATGCTAGTTGGAGTAATAAATCTCTGGAACAGATTTGGAATCACACGACCTGGATGGAGTG
GGACAGAGAAATTAACAATTACACAAGCTTAATACACTCCTTAATTGAAGAATCGCAAAACCAGCAAGAA
AAGAATGAACAAGAATTATTGGAATTAGATAAATGGGCAAGTTTGTGGAATTGGTTTAACATAACAAATT
GGCTGTGGTATATAAAATTATTCATAATGATAGTAGGAGGCTTGGTAGGTTTAAGAATAGTTTTTGCTGT
ACTTTCTATAGTGAATAGAGTTAGGCAGGGATATTCACCATTATCGTTTCAGACCCACCTCCCAACCCCG
AGGGGACCCGACAGGCCCGAAGGAATAGAAGAAGAAGGTGGAGAGAGAGACAGAGACAGATCCATTCGAT
TAGTGAACGGATCGGCACTGCGTGCGCCAATTCTGCAGACAAATGGCAGTATTCATCCACAATTTTAAAA
GAAAAGGGGGGATTGGGGGGTACAGTGCAGGGGAAAGAATAGTAGACATAATAGCAACAGACATACAAAC
TAAAGAATTACAAAAACAAATTACAAAAATTCAAAATTTTCGGGTTTATTACAGGGACAGCAGAGATCCA
GTTTGGTTAATTAACATTATGGCCTTAGGTCACTTCATCTCCATGGGGTTCTTCTTCTGATTTTCTAGAA
AATGAGATGGGGGTGCAGAGAGCTTCCTCAGTGACCTGCCCAGGGTCACATCAGAAATGTCAGAGCTAGA
ACTTGAACTCAGATTACTAATCTTAAATTCCATGCCTTGGGGGCATGCAAGTACGATATACAGAAGGAGT
GAACTCATTAGGGCAGATGACCAATGAGTTTAGGAAAGAAGAGTCCAGGGCAGGGTACATCTACACCACC
CGCCCAGCCCTGGGTGAGTCCAGCCACGTTCACCTCATTATAGTTGCCTCTCTCCAGTCCTACCTTGACG
GGAAGCACAAGCAGAAACTGGGACAGGAGCCCCAGGAGACCAAATCTTCATGGTCCCTCTGGGAGGATGG
GTGGGGAGAGCTGTGGCAGAGGCCTCAGGAGGGGCCCTGCTGCTCAGTGGTGACAGATAGGGGTGAGAAA
GCAGACAGAGTCATTCCGTCAGCATTCTGGGTCTGTTTGGTACTTCTTCTCACGCTAAGGTGGCGGTGTG
ATATGCACAATGGCTAAAAAGCAGGGAGAGCTGGAAAGAAACAAGGACAGAGACAGAGGCCAAGTCAACC
AGACCAATTCCCAGAGGAAGCAAAGAAACCATTACAGAGACTACAAGGGGGAAGGGAAGGAGAGATGAAT
TAGCTTCCCCTGTAAACCTTAGAACCCAGCTGTTGCCAGGGCAACGGGGCAATACCTGTCTCTTCAGAGG
AGATGAAGTTGCCAGGGTAACTACATCCTGTCTTTCTCAAGGACCATCCCAGAATGTGGCACCCACTAGC
CGTTACCATAGCAACTGCCTCTTTGCCCCACTTAATCCCATCCCGTCTGTTAAAAGGGCCCTATAGTTGG
AGGTGGGGGAGGTAGGAAGAGCGATGATCACTTGTGGACTAAGTTTGTTCGCATCCCCTTCTCCAACCCC
CTCAGTACATCACCCTGGGGGAACAGGGTCCACTTGCTCCTGGGCCCACACAGTCCTGCAGTATTGTGTA
TATAAGGCCAGGGCAAAGAGGAGCAGGTTTTAAAGTGAAAGGCAGGCAGGTGTTGGGGAGGCAGTTACCG
GGGCAACGGGAACAGGGCGTTTCGGAGGTGGTTGCCATGGGGACCTGGATGCTGACGAAGGCTCGCGAGG
CTGTGAGCAGCCACAGTGCCCTGCTCAGAAGCCCCAAGCTCGTCAGTCAAGCCGGTTCTCCGTTTGCACT
CAGGAGCACGGGCAGGCGAGTGGCCCCTAGTTCTGGGGGCAGCGGGGGATCCATGGAAAGCGAGAGCATC
AGAAGGATGGGCAACGCTTGCATCCCTCTGAAGAGGATCGCCTACTTCCTGTGCCTGTTCAGCGTGGTGC
TGCTGACCGAGGGAAAGAAGCCTGCCAAGCCTAAGTGCCCTGCCGTGTGCACCTGTAGCAAGGATAACGC
CCTGTGCGAGAACGCCCGCAGCATCCCTAGAACAGTGCCTCCAGACGTGATCAGCCTGAGCTTTGTGCGG
AGCGGCTTCACCGAGATCAGCGAGGGATCTTTCCTGTTCACCCCTAGCCTGCAGCTGCTGCTGTTCACCA
GCAACAGCTTCGACGTGATCTCCGACGACGCCTTCATCGGCCTGCCTCACCTGGAATACCTGTTCATCGA
GAACAACAACATCAAGAGCATCTCCAGGCACACCTTCAGGGGCCTGAAGTCCCTGATCCACCTGAGCCTG
GCCAACAACAACCTGCAGACCCTGCCTAAGGACATCTTCAAAGGCCTGGACAGCCTGACCAACGTGGACC
TGAGAGGCAACTCCTTCAACTGCGACTGCAAGCTGAAGTGGCTGGTGGAATGGCTGGGCCACACAAACGC
TACCGTCGAGGACATCTACTGCGAGGGACCTCCAGAGTACAAGAAGCGGAAGATCAACTCTCTGAGCCCC
AAGGACTTCGACTGCATCATCACCGAGTTCGCCAAGAGCCAGGACCTGCCTTACCAGAGCCTGAGCATCG
ACACCTTCTCTTACCTGAACGACGAGTACGTCGTGATCGCCCAGCCTTTTACCGGCAAGTGCATCTTCCT
GGAATGGGACCACGTGGAAAAGACCTTCCGGAACTACGACAACATCACCGGCACCAGCACCGTCGTGTGC
AAGCCTATCGTGATCGACACCCAGCTGTACGTGATCGTGGCTCAGCTGTTCGGCGGCAGCCACATCTACA
AGAGAGATGGCTTCGCCAACAAGTTCATCAAGATCCAGGACATCGAGGTGCTGAAGATCAGAAAGCCCAA
CGACATCGAGACATTCAAGATCGAGGATAACTGGTACTTCGTGGTGGCCGACAGCAGCAAGGCCGGCTTC
ACAACAATCTACAAGTGGAACGGCAACGGCTTCTACAGCCACCAGTCTCTGCACGCCTGGTACAGAGACA
CCGACGTCGAGTACCTGGAAATCGCCAGGCCTCCTCTGACACTGAGAACCCCTCACCTGATCCTGAGCAG
CTCTAGCCAGAGGCCTGTGATCTACCAGTGGTCCAAGGCCACACAGCTGTTCATCAACCAGACAGACATC
CCCAACATGGAAGATGTGGCCGCCGTGAAGCACTTCAGCGTGAAGGGCGACGTGTACATCTGCCTGACCA
GATTCATCGGCGACAGCAAAGTGATGAAGTGGGGCGGCAGCAGCTTTCAGGACATCCAGAGGATGCCTAG
CAGGGGCAGCATGGTGTTTCAGCCCCTGCAGATCAACAACTACCAGTACGCCATCCTGGGCAGCGACTAC
AGCTTCACCCAGGTGTACAATTGGGACGCCGAGAAGGCCAAGTTCGTGAAGTTCCAAGAGCTGAACGTGC
AGGCCCCTAGATCTTTCACCCACGTGTCAATCAACAAGCGGAACTTCCTGTTCGCCAGCAGCTTCAAGGG
CAACACCCAGATCTACAAGCACGTCATCGTGGATCTGAGCGCCAGCGGCTCTACTAGTGGTGGATCTGGT
GGAACCGGCGGCTCCAAAGGCGAGGAACTGTTTACAGGCGTGGTGCCTATCCTGGTCGAGCTGGATGGGG
ATGTGAACGGCCACAAGTTCTCCGTGTCTGGCGAAGGCGAAGGGGACGCCACATACGGAAAGCTGACCCT
GAAGTTCATCTGCACCACCGGCAAGCTGCCTGTGCCTTGGCCTACACTGGTCACCACACTGACATACGGC
GTGCAGTGCTTCAGCAGATACCCCGACCATATGAAGAGGCACGACTTCTTCAAGAGCGCCATGCCTGAGG
GCTACGTGCAAGAGAGGACCATCTTCTTTAAGGACGACGGCAACTACAAGACCAGGGCCGAAGTGAAGTT
CGAGGGCGACACCCTGGTCAACAGGATCGAGCTGAAGGGAATCGACTTCAAAGAGGACGGCAACATCCTG
GGACACAAGTTGGAGTACAACTACAACGATCACCAGGTCTACATCATGGCCGATAAGCAGAAGAACGGCA
TCAAGGCCAACTTCAAGATCCGGCACAACATCGAGGACGGCGGAGTGCAGCTGGCCGATCACTATCAGCA
GAACACCCCTATCGGCGACGGACCTGTGCTGCTGCCTGATAACCACTACCTGTTTACCACCAGCACACTG
AGCAAGGACCCCAACGAGAAGAGGGACCACATGGTGCTGTTGGAGTTCGTGACAGCCGCCGGAATCACAC
ACGGAATGGACGAGCTGTACAAATGAGAATTCGATATCAAGCTTATCGATAATCAACCTCTGGATTACAA
AATTTGTGAAAGATTGACTGGTATTCTTAACTATGTTGCTCCTTTTACGCTATGTGGATACGCTGCTTTA
ATGCCTTTGTATCATGCTATTGCTTCCCGTATGGCTTTCATTTTCTCCTCCTTGTATAAATCCTGGTTGC
TGTCTCTTTATGAGGAGTTGTGGCCCGTTGTCAGGCAACGTGGCGTGGTGTGCACTGTGTTTGCTGACGC
AACCCCCACTGGTTGGGGCATTGCCACCACCTGTCAGCTCCTTTCCGGGACTTTCGCTTTCCCCCTCCCT
ATTGCCACGGCGGAACTCATCGCCGCCTGCCTTGCCCGCTGCTGGACAGGGGCTCGGCTGTTGGGCACTG
ACAATTCCGTGGTGTTGTCGGGGAAATCATCGTCCTTTCCTTGGCTGCTCGCCTGTGTTGCCACCTGGAT
TCTGCGCGGGACGTCCTTCTGCTACGTCCCTTCGGCCCTCAATCCAGCGGACCTTCCTTCCCGCGGCCTG
CTGCCGGCTCTGCGGCCTCTTCCGCGTCTTCGCCTTCGCCCTCAGACGAGTCGGATCTCCCTTTGGGCCG
CCTCCCCGCATCGATACCGTCGACCTCGAGACCTAGAAAAACATGGAGCAATCACAAGTAGCAATACAGC
AGCTACCAATGCTGATTGTGCCTGGCTAGAAGCACAAGAGGAGGAGGAGGTGGGTTTTCCAGTCACACCT
CAGGTACCTTTAAGACCAATGACTTACAAGGCAGCTGTAGATCTTAGCCACTTTTTAAAAGAAAAGGGGG
GACTGGAAGGGCTAATTCACTCCCAACGAAGACAAGATATCCTTGATCTGTGGATCTACCACACACAAGG
CTACTTCCCTGATTGGCAGAACTACACACCAGGGCCAGGGATCAGATATCCACTGACCTTTGGATGGTGC
TACAAGCTAGTACCAGTTGAGCAAGAGAAGGTAGAAGAAGCCAATGAAGGAGAGAACACCCGCTTGTTAC
ACCCTGTGAGCCTGCATGGGATGGATGACCCGGAGAGAGAAGTATTAGAGTGGAGGTTTGACAGCCGCCT
AGCATTTCATCACATGGCCCGAGAGCTGCATCCGGACTGTACTGGGTCTCTCTGGTTAGACCAGATCTGA
GCCTGGGAGCTCTCTGGCTAACTAGGGAACCCACTGCTTAAGCCTCAATAAAGCTTGCCTTGAGTGCTTC
AAGTAGTGTGTGCCCGTCTGTTGTGTGACTCTGGTAACTAGAGATCCCTCAGACCCTTTTAGTCAGTGTG
GAAAATCTCTAGCAGGGCCCGTTTAAACCCGCTGATCAGCCTCGACTGTGCCTTCTAGTTGCCAGCCATC
TGTTGTTTGCCCCTCCCCCGTGCCTTCCTTGACCCTGGAAGGTGCCACTCCCACTGTCCTTTCCTAATAA
AATGAGGAAATTGCATCGCATTGTCTGAGTAGGTGTCATTCTATTCTGGGGGGTGGGGTGGGGCAGGACA
GCAAGGGGGAGGATTGGGAAGACAATAGCAGGCATGCTGGGGATGCGGTGGGCTCTATGGCTTCTGAGGC
GGAAAGAACCAGCTGGGGCTCTAGGGGGTATCCCC
[124 nt withheld, positions 9696-9819]
C
[91 nt withheld, positions 9821-9911]
A
[49 nt withheld, positions 9913-9961]
CCTTTGACGTTGGAGTCCACGTTCTTT
[37 nt withheld, positions 9989-10025]
ACCCTATCTCGGTCTATTCTTTTGATTTATAAGGGATTTTGCCGATTTCGGCCTATTGGTTAAAAAATGA
GCTGATTTAACAAAAATTTAACGCGAATTAATTCTGTGGAATGTGTGTCAGTTAGGGTGTGGAAAGTCCC
CAGGCTCCCCAGCAGGCAGAAGTATGCAAAGCATGCATCTCAATTAGTCAGCAACCAGGTGTGGAAAGTC
CCCAGGCTCCCCAGCAGGCAGAAGTATGCAAAGCATGCATCTCAATTAGTCAGCAACCATAGTCCCGCCC
CTAACTCCGCCCATCCCGCCCCTAACTCCGCCCAGTTCCGCCCATTCTCCGCCCCATGGCTGACTAATTT
TTTTTATTTATGCAGAGGCCGAGGCCGCCTCTGCCTCTGAGCTATTCCAGAAGTAGTGAGGAGGCTTTTT
TGGAGGCCTAGGCTTTTGCAAAAAGCTCCCGGGAGCTTGTATATCCATTTTCGGATCTGATCAGCACGTG
TTGACAATTAATCATCGGCATAGTATATCGGCATAGTATAATACGACAAGGTGAGGAACTAAACCATGGC
CAAGTTGACCAGTGCCGTTCCGGTGCTCACCGCGCGCGACGTCGCCGGAGCGGTCGAGTTCTGGACCGAC
CGGCTCGGGTTCTCCCGGGACTTCGTGGAGGACGACTTCGCCGGTGTGGTCCGGGACGACGTGACCCTGT
TCATCAGCGCGGTCCAGGACCAGGTGGTGCCGGACAACACCCTGGCCTGGGTGTGGGTGCGCGGCCTGGA
CGAGCTGTACGCCGAGTGGTCGGAGGTCGTGTCCACGAACTTCCGGGACGCCTCCGGGCCGGCCATGACC
GAGATCGGCGAGCAGCCGTGGGGGCGGGAGTTCGCCCTGCGCGACCCGGCCGGCAACTGCGTGCACTTCG
TGGCCGAGGAGCAGGACTGACACGTGCTACGAGATTTCGATTCCACCGCCGCCTTCTATGAAAGGTTGGG
CTTCGGAATCGTTTTCCGGGACGCCGGCTGGATGATCCTCCAGCGCGGGGATCTCATGCTGGAGTTCTTC
GCCCACCCCAACTTGTTTATTGCAGCTTATAATGGTTACAAATAAAGCAATAGCATCACAAATTTCACAA
ATAAAGCATTTTTTTCACTGCATTCTAGTTGTGGTTTGTCCAAACTCATCAATGTATCTTATCATGTCTG
TATACCGTCGACCTCTAGCTAGAGCTTGGCGTAATCATGGTCATAGCTGTTTCCTGTGTGAAATTGTTAT
CCGCTCACAATTCCACACAACATACGAGCCGGAAGCATAAAGTGTAAAGCCTGGGGTGCCTAATGAGTGA
GCTAACTCACATTAATTGCGTTGCGCTCACTGCCCGCTTTCCAGTCGGGAAACCTGTCGTGCCAGCTGCA
TTAATGAATCGGCCAACGCGCGGGGAGAGGCGGTTTGCGTATTGGGCGCTCTTCCGCTTCCTCGCTCACT
GACTCGCTGCGCTCGGTCGTTCGGCTGCGGCGAGCGGTATCAGCTCACTCAAAGGCGGTAATACGGTTAT
CCACAGAATCAGGGGATAACGCAGGAAAGAACATGTGAGCAAAAGGCCAGCAAAAGGCCAGGAACCGTAA
AAAGGCCGCGTTGCTGGCGTT
